>Addgene plasmid #230707 | AiP1764 - pAAV-AiE2380m-minBG-SYFP2-WPRE3-BGHpA | addgene full sequence | sequence record 466301 | Addgene NGS Result
GGGAGTGGCCAACTCCATCACTAGGGGTTCCTGCGGCCGCACGCGTTGTAAGAGTAATAATCGAATGAGG
AAGAAACTCGAGGTTGGCATCTGGCCTGTGCACATATACCCACATGTGTGCATGCAAACACATGCACACG
CACGCGCGCGCGCGTGCACACACACACACACACACCTTCCCATAACCTTCATATCACACACAACAAAAAA
GAGTGTGCTTCTGACAGCTAGCCCAACCCGAGAGAGATGCGGGAAGGTCCTCAAGTGTCTGTGTGCTGCC
AGAACCCTTCCTGAAGTTGCCAATGAAGTGAGTCACTCTTCCCTCCCTTCTGAGAGATGCTCAAGGAGCC
CAAACACAACAGAACTGAAGCATCATTCTCAGCAGCTTTCTTTATTTGGAAGAATACACCCAAATTTGTA
TGTCACCATGATGCCTCTCCACCACTAGGGCTGGGTCCCGAATTCACTATGCAGTATGTATTTAAGGCTG
GCCTTAAATTTGCCAGGTTGACTTCAAACTTGCAATTATCCTGCTTCAGCTTCCTGAATGCTGAGATTAT
AGATATGGATCACTATGCCTGGCTCTTCAACATAAATAGCCACTGACAAGTTGGGGCCCAGATGATAACG
GAGCTCGGGCTGGGCATAAAAGTCAGGGCAGAGCCATCTATTGCTTACATTTGCTTCTGGGATCCAGATC
TTTCGAAGCTAGCGCTACCGGTCGCCACCATGGTGAGCAAGGGCGAGGAGCTGTTCACCGGGGTGGTGCC
CATCCTGGTCGAGCTGGACGGCGACGTAAACGGCCACAAGTTCAGCGTGTCCGGCGAGGGCGAGGGCGAT
GCCACCTACGGCAAGCTGACCCTGAAGCTGATCTGCACCACCGGCAAGCTGCCCGTGCCCTGGCCCACCC
TCGTGACCACCCTGGGCTACGGCGTGCAGTGCTTCGCCCGCTACCCCGACCACATGAAGCAGCACGACTT
CTTCAAGTCCGCCATGCCCGAAGGCTACGTCCAGGAGCGCACCATCTTCTTCAAGGACGACGGCAACTAC
AAGACCCGCGCCGAGGTGAAGTTCGAGGGCGACACCCTGGTGAACCGCATCGAGCTGAAGGGCATCGACT
TCAAGGAGGACGGCAACATCCTGGGGCACAAGCTGGAGTACAACTACAACAGCCACAACGTCTATATCAC
CGCCGACAAGCAGAAGAACGGCATCAAGGCCAACTTCAAGATCCGCCACAACATCGAGGACGGCGGCGTG
CAGCTCGCCGACCACTACCAGCAGAACACCCCCATCGGCGACGGCCCCGTGCTGCTGCCCGACAACCACT
ACCTGAGCTACCAGTCCAAGCTGAGCAAAGACCCCAACGAGAAGCGCGATCACATGGTCCTGCTGGAGTT
CGTGACCGCCGCCGGGATCACTCTCGGCATGGACGAGCTGTACAAGTAAGTCGACGGCGCGCCGCGGCCG
CGAATTCGATATCATAATCAACCTCTGGATTACAAAATTTGTGAAAGATTGACTGGTATTCTTAACTATG
TTGCTCCTTTTACGCTATGTGGATACGCTGCTTTAATGCCTTTGTATCATGCTATTGCTTCCCGTATGGC
TTTCATTTTCTCCTCCTTGTATAAATCCTGGTTAGTTCTTGCCACGGCGGAACTCATCGCCGCCTGCCTT
GCCCGCTGCTGGACAGGGGCTCGGCTGTTGGGCACTGACAATTCCGTGGCTCGAGAGATCTTCGACTGTG
CCTTCTAGTTGCCAGCCATCTGTTGTTTGCCCCTCCCCCGTGCCTTCCTTGACCCTGGAAGGTGCCACTC
CCACTGTCCTTTCCTAATAAAATGAGGAAATTGCATCGCATTGTCTGAGTAGGTGTCATTCTATTCTGGG
GGGTGGGGTGGGGCAGGACAGCAAGGGGGAGGATTGGGAAGACAATAGCAGGCATGAGATCTCACGTGCG
GACCGAGCGGCCGCAGGAACCCCTAGTGATGGAGTTGGCCACTCCCTCTCTGCGCGCTCGCTCGCTCACT
GAGGCCGGGCGACCAAAGGTCGCCCGACGCCCGGGCTTTGCCCGGGCGGCCTCAGTGAGCGAGCGAGCGC
GCAGCTGCCTGCAGGGGCGCCTGATGCGGTATTTTCTCCTTACGCATCTGTGCGGTATTTCACACCGCAT
A
[95 nt withheld, positions 2172-2266]
T
[46 nt withheld, positions 2268-2313]
C
[141 nt withheld, positions 2315-2455]
CCTTTGACGTTGGAGTCCACGTTCTTT
[37 nt withheld, positions 2483-2519]
ACTCTATCTCGGGCTATTCTTTTGATTTATAAGGGATTTTGCCGATTTCGGTCTATTGGTTAAAAAATGA
GCTGATTTAACAAAAATTTAACGCGAATTTTAACAAAATATTAACGTTTACAATTTTATGGTGCACTCTC
AGTACAATCTGCTCTGATGCCGCATAGTTAAGCCAGCCCCGACACCCGCCAACACCCGCTGACGCGCCCT
GACGGGCTTGTCTGCTCCCGGCATCCGCTTACAGACAAGCTGTGACCGTCTCCGGGAGCTGCATGTGTCA
GAGGTTTTCACCGTCATCACCGAAACGCGCGAGACGAAAGGGCCTCGTGATACGCCTATTTTTATAGGTT
AATGTCATGATAATAATGGTTTCTTAGACGTCAGGTGGCACTTTTCGGGGAAATGTGCGCGGAACCCCTA
TTTGTTTATTTTTCTAAATACATTCAAATATGTATCCGCTCATGAGACAATAACCCTGATAAATGCTTCA
ATAATATTGAAAAAGGAAGAGTATGAGTATTCAACATTTCCGTGTCGCCCTTATTCCCTTTTTTGCGGCA
TTTTGCCTTCCTGTTTTTGCTCACCCAGAAACGCTGGTGAAAGTAAAAGATGCTGAAGATCAGTTGGGTG
CACGAGTGGGTTACATCGAACTGGATCTCAACAGCGGTAAGATCCTTGAGAGTTTTCGCCCCGAAGAACG
TTTTCCAATGATGAGCACTTTTAAAGTTCTGCTATGTGGCGCGGTATTATCCCGTATTGACGCCGGGCAA
GAGCAACTCGGTCGCCGCATACACTATTCTCAGAATGACTTGGTTGAGTACTCACCAGTCACAGAAAAGC
ATCTTACGGATGGCATGACAGTAAGAGAATTATGCAGTGCTGCCATAACCATGAGTGATAACACTGCGGC
CAACTTACTTCTGACAACGATCGGAGGACCGAAGGAGCTAACCGCTTTTTTGCACAACATGGGGGATCAT
GTAACTCGCCTTGATCGTTGGGAACCGGAGCTGAATGAAGCCATACCAAACGACGAGCGTGACACCACGA
TGCCTGTAGCAATGGCAACAACGTTGCGCAAACTATTAACTGGCGAACTACTTACTCTAGCTTCCCGGCA
ACAATTAATAGACTGGATGGAGGCGGATAAAGTTGCAGGACCACTTCTGCGCTCGGCCCTTCCGGCTGGC
TGGTTTATTGCTGATAAATCTGGAGCCGGTGAGCGTGGGTCTCGCGGTATCATTGCAGCACTGGGGCCAG
ATGGTAAGCCCTCCCGTATCGTAGTTATCTACACGACGGGGAGTCAGGCAACTATGGATGAACGAAATAG
ACAGATCGCTGAGATAGGTGCCTCACTGATTAAGCATTGGTAACTGTCAGACCAAGTTTACTCATATATA
CTTTAGATTGATTTAAAACTTCATTTTTAATTTAAAAGGATCTAGGTGAAGATCCTTTTTGATAATCTCA
TGACCAAAATCCCTTAACGTGAGTTTTCGTTCCACTGAGCGTCAGACCCCGTAGAAAAGATCAAAGGATC
TTCTTGAGATCCTTTTTTTCTGCGCGTAATCTGCTGCTTGCAAACAAAAAAACCACCGCTACCAGCGGTG
GTTTGTTTGCCGGATCAAGAGCTACCAACTCTTTTTCCGAAGGTAACTGGCTTCAGCAGAGCGCAGATAC
CAAATACTGTTCTTCTAGTGTAGCCGTAGTTAGGCCACCACTTCAAGAACTCTGTAGCACCGCCTACATA
CCTCGCTCTGCTAATCCTGTTACCAGTGGCTGCTGCCAGTGGCGATAAGTCGTGTCTTACCGGGTTGGAC
TCAAGACGATAGTTACCGGATAAGGCGCAGCGGTCGGGCTGAACGGGGGGTTCGTGCACACAGCCCAGCT
TGGAGCGAACGACCTACACCGAACTGAGATACCTACAGCGTGAGCTATGAGAAAGCGCCACGCTTCCCGA
AGGGAGAAAGGCGGACAGGTATCCGGTAAGCGGCAGGGTCGGAACAGGAGAGCGCACGAGGGAGCTTCCA
GGGGGAAACGCCTGGTATCTTTATAGTCCTGTCGGGTTTCGCCACCTCTGACTTGAGCGTCGATTTTTGT
GATGCTCGTCAGGGGGGCGGAGCCTATGGAAAAACGCCAGCAACGCGGCCTTTTTACGGTTCCTGGCCTT
TTGCTGGCCTTTTGCTCACATGTCCTGCAGGCAGCTGCGCGCTCGCTCGCTCACTGAGGCCGCCCGGGCG
TCGGGCGACCTTTGGTCGCCCGGCCTCAGTGAGCGAGCGAGCGCGCAGAGA
Features (pLannotate 1.2.2; 15 found; start..end, strand, type, name):
      1..32      -  repeat_region  AAV2 ITR (fragment): inverted terminal repeat of adeno-associated virus serotype 2 inverted
    730..1446    +  CDS            SYFP2: SYFP2 is a basic (constitutively fluorescent) yellow fluorescent protein published in 2006, derived from Aequorea victoria. It is reported to be a very rapidly-maturing monomer with moderate acid sensitivity.
   1486..1643    +  misc_feature   WPRE (fragment): woodchuck hepatitis virus posttranscriptional regulatory element
   1649..1729    +  misc_feature   WPRE (fragment): woodchuck hepatitis virus posttranscriptional regulatory element
   1746..1857    +  polyA_signal   bGH poly(A) signal: bovine growth hormone polyadenylation signal
   1975..2115    +  repeat_region  AAV2 ITR: inverted terminal repeat of adeno-associated virus serotype 2 inverted
   2120..2171    -  misc_feature   bom (fragment): basis of mobility region from pBR322
   2190..2645    +  rep_origin     f1 ori (sequence partly withheld): f1 bacteriophage origin of replication; arrow indicates direction of (+) strand synthesis
   2646..2695    -  misc_feature   bom (fragment): basis of mobility region from pBR322
   2797..2832    -  CDS            rop (fragment): Rop protein, which maintains plasmids at low copy number; rop
   2927..3031    +  promoter       AmpR promoter: bla
   3032..3892    +  CDS            AmpR: β-lactamase; bla; confers resistance to ampicillin, carbenicillin, and related antibiotics
   4063..4651    +  rep_origin     ori: high-copy-number ColE1/pMB1/pBR322/pUC origin of replication
   4724..4751    +  repeat_region  AAV2 ITR (fragment): inverted terminal repeat of adeno-associated virus serotype 2 inverted
   4780..4807    +  repeat_region  AAV2 ITR (fragment): inverted terminal repeat of adeno-associated virus serotype 2 inverted
