[The description below was written by a language model from this plasmid's Addgene catalogue record and pLannotate feature annotations shown in this document.]
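Description:
AiP1764 - pAAV-AiE2380m-minBG-SYFP2-WPRE3-BGHpA is an AAV transfer plasmid built on a pAAV2 backbone, about 4.8 kb in the sequenced record, intended for packaging an enhancer-driven fluorescent reporter into recombinant adeno-associated virus. It is maintained in bacteria through a high-copy ColE1/pUC-type origin and selected with ampicillin via the β-lactamase gene and its native promoter. An f1 phage origin and small remnants of pBR322 bom and rop sequences are also present in the backbone. AAV2 inverted terminal repeats flank the expression cassette. One is annotated intact downstream of the polyadenylation signal, while the other appears only as fragments spanning the numbering origin of the circular sequence. This is common for these repeat-rich, hard-to-sequence elements and fits the use of a recombination-deficient growth strain.

The payload places the AiE2380m enhancer upstream of minBG, a minimal promoter (by its name, beta-globin derived) with little activity on its own, so that transcription depends on the enhancer. Neither the enhancer nor the minimal promoter is annotated in the feature table, but the unannotated region between the left ITR and the reporter is where they would lie. They drive SYFP2, a rapidly maturing monomeric yellow fluorescent protein derived from Aequorea victoria GFP. Downstream are WPRE3, a shortened woodchuck hepatitis virus posttranscriptional element (detected as two WPRE fragments) that boosts transcript expression while saving packaging space, and the bovine growth hormone polyadenylation signal. The construct is designed to label specific populations of brain cells after AAV delivery, as part of a collection of enhancer AAVs for genetic access to cortical cell types. The record does not state which cell population this enhancer targets.
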