Addgene plasmid #230707: AiP1764 - pAAV-AiE2380m-minBG-SYFP2-WPRE3-BGHpA
Purpose: AiE2380m is an enhancer sequence, designed to drive AAV-mediated transgene expression in specific populations of brain cells
Depositing lab: Allen Institute for Brain Science & Bosiljka Tasic. Depositing organization: Allen Institute. Publication: A suite of enhancer AAVs and transgenic mouse lines for genetic access to cortical cell types. Ben-Simon Y, Hooper M, Narayan S, Daigle TL, Dwivedi D, Way SW, Oster A, Stafford DA, Mich JK, Taormina MJ, Martinez RA, Opitz-Araya X, Roth JR, Alexander JR, Allen S, Amster A, Arbuckle J, Ayala A, Baker PM, Bakken TE, Barcelli T, Barta S, Bendrick J, Bertagnolli D, Bielstein C, Bishwakarma P, Bowlus J, Boyer G, Brouner K, Casian B, Casper T, Chakka AB, Chakrabarty R, Chance RK, Chavan S, Clark M, Colbert K, Collman F, Daniel S, Departee M, DiValentin P, Donadio N, Dotson N, Egdorf T, Fliss T, Gabitto M, Garcia J, Gary A, Gasperini M, Gloe J, Goldy J, Gore BB, Graybuck L, Greisman N, Haeseleer F, Halterman C, Haradon Z, Hastings SD, Helback O, Ho W, Hockemeyer D, Huang C, Huff S, Hunker A, Johansen N, Jones D, Juneau Z, Kalmbach B, Kannan M, Khem S, Kussick E, Kutsal R, Larsen R, Lee C, Lee AY, Leibly M, Lenz GH, Li S, Liang E, Lusk N, Madigan Z, Malloy J, Malone J, McCue R, Melchor J, Mollenkopf T, Moosman S, Morin E, Newman D, Ng L, Ngo K, Omstead V, Otto S, Oyama A, Pena N, Pham T, Phillips E, Pom CA, Potekhina L, Ransford S, Ray PL, Rette D, Reynoldson C, Rimorin C, Rocha D, Ruiz A, Sanchez REA, Sawyer L, Sedeno-Cortes A, Sevigny JP, Shapovalova N, Shepard N, Shulga L, Sigler AR, Siverts L, Soliman S, Somasundaram S, Staats B, Stewart K, Szelenyi E, Tieu M, Trader C, Tran A, van Velthoven CTJ, Walker M, Wang Y, Weed N, Wirthlin M, Wood T, Wynalda B, Yao Z, Zhou T, Ariza J, Dee N, Reding M, Ronellenfitch K, Mufti S, Sunkin SM, Smith KA, Esposito L, Waters J, Thyagarajan B, Yao S, Lein ES, Zeng H, Levi BP, Ngai J, Ting JT, Tasic B. Cell. 2025 May 16:S0092-8674(25)00513-6. doi: 10.1016/j.cell.2025.05.002. PubMed 40403729.
Backbone
  Vector backbone: pAAV2
  Vector type: AAV
Growth in bacteria
  Bacterial resistance: Ampicillin, 100 μg/mL
  Growth temperature: 37°C
  Growth strain: NEB Stable
  Copy number: High Copy
Gene/Insert
  Gene/Insert name: SYFP2
  Species: Synthetic
  Promoter: minBG
  Cloning method: Gibson Cloning
Terms and licenses: Academic/Nonprofit Terms; Industry Terms: Not Available to Industry
How to cite: AiP1764 - pAAV-AiE2380m-minBG-SYFP2-WPRE3-BGHpA was a gift from Allen Institute for Brain Science & Bosiljka Tasic (Addgene plasmid # 230707 ; http://n2t.net/addgene:230707 ; RRID:Addgene_230707)
